>Addgene plasmid #51693 | DRH313: FCK-CheRiff-eGFP | addgene full sequence | sequence record 246572 | Addgene NGS Result
GTCGACGGATCGGGAGATCTCCCGATCCCCTATGGTGCACTCTCAGTACAATCTGCTCTGATGCCGCATA
GTTAAGCCAGTATCTGCTCCCTGCTTGTGTGTTGGAGGTCGCTGAGTAGTGCGCGAGCAAAATTTAAGCT
ACAACAAGGCAAGGCTTGACCGACAATTGCATGAAGAATCTGCTTAGGGTTAGGCGTTTTGCGCTGCTTC
GCGATGTACGGGCCAGATATACGCGTTGACATTGATTATTGACTAGTTATTAATAGTAATCAATTACGGG
GTCATTAGTTCATAGCCCATATATGGAGTTCCGCGTTACATAACTTACGGTAAATGGCCCGCCTGGCTGA
CCGCCCAACGACCCCCGCCCATTGACGTCAATAATGACGTATGTTCCCATAGTAACGCCAATAGGGACTT
TCCATTGACGTCAATGGGTGGAGTATTTACGGTAAACTGCCCACTTGGCAGTACATCAAGTGTATCATAT
GCCAAGTACGCCCCCTATTGACGTCAATGACGGTAAATGGCCCGCCTGGCATTATGCCCAGTACATGACC
TTATGGGACTTTCCTACTTGGCAGTACATCTACGTATTAGTCATCGCTATTACCATGGTGATGCGGTTTT
GGCAGTACATCAATGGGCGTGGATAGCGGTTTGACTCACGGGGATTTCCAAGTCTCCACCCCATTGACGT
CAATGGGAGTTTGTTTTGGCACCAAAATCAACGGGACTTTCCAAAATGTCGTAACAACTCCGCCCCATTG
ACGCAAATGGGCGGTAGGCGTGTACGGTGGGAGGTCTATATAAGCAGCGCGTTTTGCCTGTACTGGGTCT
CTCTGGTTAGACCAGATCTGAGCCTGGGAGCTCTCTGGCTAACTAGGGAACCCACTGCTTAAGCCTCAAT
AAAGCTTGCCTTGAGTGCTTCAAGTAGTGTGTGCCCGTCTGTTGTGTGACTCTGGTAACTAGAGATCCCT
CAGACCCTTTTAGTCAGTGTGGAAAATCTCTAGCAGTGGCGCCCGAACAGGGACTTGAAAGCGAAAGGGA
AACCAGAGGAGCTCTCTCGACGCAGGACTCGGCTTGCTGAAGCGCGCACGGCAAGAGGCGAGGGGCGGCG
ACTGGTGAGTACGCCAAAAATTTTGACTAGCGGAGGCTAGAAGGAGAGAGATGGGTGCGAGAGCGTCAGT
ATTAAGCGGGGGAGAATTAGATCGCGATGGGAAAAAATTCGGTTAAGGCCAGGGGGAAAGAAAAAATATA
AATTAAAACATATAGTATGGGCAAGCAGGGAGCTAGAACGATTCGCAGTTAATCCTGGCCTGTTAGAAAC
ATCAGAAGGCTGTAGACAAATACTGGGACAGCTACAACCATCCCTTCAGACAGGATCAGAAGAACTTAGA
TCATTATATAATACAGTAGCAACCCTCTATTGTGTGCATCAAAGGATAGAGATAAAAGACACCAAGGAAG
CTTTAGACAAGATAGAGGAAGAGCAAAACAAAAGTAAGACCACCGCACAGCAAGCGGCCGCTGATCTTCA
GACCTGGAGGAGGAGATATGAGGGACAATTGGAGAAGTGAATTATATAAATATAAAGTAGTAAAAATTGA
ACCATTAGGAGTAGCACCCACCAAGGCAAAGAGAAGAGTGGTGCAGAGAGAAAAAAGAGCAGTGGGAATA
GGAGCTTTGTTCCTTGGGTTCTTGGGAGCAGCAGGAAGCACTATGGGCGCAGCGTCAATGACGCTGACGG
TACAGGCCAGACAATTATTGTCTGGTATAGTGCAGCAGCAGAACAATTTGCTGAGGGCTATTGAGGCGCA
ACAGCATCTGTTGCAACTCACAGTCTGGGGCATCAAGCAGCTCCAGGCAAGAATCCTGGCTGTGGAAAGA
TACCTAAAGGATCAACAGCTCCTGGGGATTTGGGGTTGCTCTGGAAAACTCATTTGCACCACTGCTGTGC
CTTGGAATGCTAGTTGGAGTAATAAATCTCTGGAACAGATTTGGAATCACACGACCTGGATGGAGTGGGA
CAGAGAAATTAACAATTACACAAGCTTAATACACTCCTTAATTGAAGAATCGCAAAACCAGCAAGAAAAG
AATGAACAAGAATTATTGGAATTAGATAAATGGGCAAGTTTGTGGAATTGGTTTAACATAACAAATTGGC
TGTGGTATATAAAATTATTCATAATGATAGTAGGAGGCTTGGTAGGTTTAAGAATAGTTTTTGCTGTACT
TTCTATAGTGAATAGAGTTAGGCAGGGATATTCACCATTATCGTTTCAGACCCACCTCCCAACCCCGAGG
GGACCCGACAGGCCCGAAGGAATAGAAGAAGAAGGTGGAGAGAGAGACAGAGACAGATCCATTCGATTAG
TGAACGGATCGGCACTGCGTGCGCCAATTCTGCAGACAAATGGCAGTATTCATCCACAATTTTAAAAGAA
AAGGGGGGATTGGGGGGTACAGTGCAGGGGAAAGAATAGTAGACATAATAGCAACAGACATACAAACTAA
AGAATTACAAAAACAAATTACAAAAATTCAAAATTTTCGGGTTTATTACAGGGACAGCAGAGATCCAGTT
TGGTTAATTAACATTATGGCCTTAGGTCACTTCATCTCCATGGGGTTCTTCTTCTGATTTTCTAGAAAAT
GAGATGGGGGTGCAGAGAGCTTCCTCAGTGACCTGCCCAGGGTCACATCAGAAATGTCAGAGCTAGAACT
TGAACTCAGATTACTAATCTTAAATTCCATGCCTTGGGGGCATGCAAGTACGATATACAGAAGGAGTGAA
CTCATTAGGGCAGATGACCAATGAGTTTAGGAAAGAAGAGTCCAGGGCAGGGTACATCTACACCACCCGC
CCAGCCCTGGGTGAGTCCAGCCACGTTCACCTCATTATAGTTGCCTCTCTCCAGTCCTACCTTGACGGGA
AGCACAAGCAGAAACTGGGACAGGAGCCCCAGGAGACCAAATCTTCATGGTCCCTCTGGGAGGATGGGTG
GGGAGAGCTGTGGCAGAGGCCTCAGGAGGGGCCCTGCTGCTCAGTGGTGACAGATAGGGGTGAGAAAGCA
GACAGAGTCATTCCGTCAGCATTCTGGGTCTGTTTGGTACTTCTTCTCACGCTAAGGTGGCGGTGTGATA
TGCACAATGGCTAAAAAGCAGGGAGAGCTGGAAAGAAACAAGGACAGAGACAGAGGCCAAGTCAACCAGA
CCAATTCCCAGAGGAAGCAAAGAAACCATTACAGAGACTACAAGGGGGAAGGGAAGGAGAGATGAATTAG
CTTCCCCTGTAAACCTTAGAACCCAGCTGTTGCCAGGGCAACGGGGCAATACCTGTCTCTTCAGAGGAGA
TGAAGTTGCCAGGGTAACTACATCCTGTCTTTCTCAAGGACCATCCCAGAATGTGGCACCCACTAGCCGT
TACCATAGCAACTGCCTCTTTGCCCCACTTAATCCCATCCCGTCTGTTAAAAGGGCCCTATAGTTGGAGG
TGGGGGAGGTAGGAAGAGCGATGATCACTTGTGGACTAAGTTTGTTCGCATCCCCTTCTCCAACCCCCTC
AGTACATCACCCTGGGGGAACAGGGTCCACTTGCTCCTGGGCCCACACAGTCCTGCAGTATTGTGTATAT
AAGGCCAGGGCAAAGAGGAGCAGGTTTTAAAGTGAAAGGCAGGCAGGTGTTGGGGAGGCAGTTACCGGGG
CAACGGGAACAGGGCGTTTCGGAGGTGGTTGCCATGGGGACCTGGATGCTGACGAAGGCTCGCGAGGCTG
TGAGCAGCCACAGTGCCCTGCTCAGAAGCCCCAAGCTCGTCAGTCAAGCCGGTTCTCCGTTTGCACTCAG
GAGCACGGGCAGGCGAGTGGCCCCTAGTTCTGGGGGCAGCGGGGGATCCGCCACCATGGGCGGAGCTCCT
GCTCCAGACGCTCACAGCGCCCCACCTGGAAACGATTCTGCCGGAGGCAGTGAGTACCATGCCCCAGCTG
GATATCAAGTGAATCCACCCTACCACCCCGTGCATGGGTATGAGGAACAGTGCAGCTCCATCTACATCTA
CTATGGGGCCCTGTGGGAGCAGGAAACAGCTAGGGGCTTCCAGTGGTTTGCCGTGTTCCTGTCTGCCCTG
TTTCTGGCTTTCTACGGCTGGCACGCCTATAAGGCCAGCGTGGGATGGGAGGAAGTGTACGTGTGCTCCG
TGGAGCTGATCAAAGTGATTCTGGAGATCTATTTCGAGTTCACCAGTCCTGCTATGCTGTTCCTGTACGG
AGGGAACATTACCCCATGGCTGAGATATGCCGAATGGCTGCTGACATGTCCCGTGATCCTGATTCATCTG
TCTAACATCACCGGCCTGAGTGAGGCATACAATAAGCGGACAATGGCTCTGCTGGTGTCCGACCTGGGAA
CTATTTGCATGGGAGTGACAGCCGCTCTGGCCACTGGGTGGGTGAAGTGGCTGTTTTACTGTATCGGCCT
GGTGTATGGAACCCAGACATTCTACAACGCTGGAATCATCTACGTGGAGTCTTACTATATCATGCCTGCC
GGCGGCTGTAAGAAACTGGTGCTGGCCATGACTGCCGTGTACTATTCTAGTTGGCTGATGTTTCCCGGCC
TGTTCATCTTTGGGCCTGAAGGCATGCACACCCTGAGCGTGGCTGGGTCCACTATTGGCCATACCATCGC
CGACCTGCTGTCCAAGAATATTTGGGGACTGCTGGGGCACTTCCTGCGGATCAAAATTCACGAGCATATC
ATTATGTACGGCGATATCAGGAGACCAGTGAGCTCCCAGTTTCTGGGACGCAAGGTGGACGTGCTGGCCT
TCGTGACAGAGGAAGATAAAGTGGCGGCCGCCAAGAGCAGGATCACCAGCGAGGGCGAGTACATCCCCCT
GGACCAGATCGACATCAACGTGGTGAGCAAGGGCGAGGAGCTGTTCACCGGGGTGGTGCCCATCCTGGTC
GAGCTGGACGGCGACGTAAACGGCCACAAGTTCAGCGTGTCCGGCGAGGGCGAGGGCGATGCCACCTACG
GCAAGCTGACCCTGAAGTTCATTTGCACCACCGGCAAGCTGCCCGTGCCCTGGCCCACCCTCGTGACCAC
CCTGACCTACGGCGTGCAGTGCTTCAGCCGCTACCCCGACCACATGAAGCAGCACGACTTCTTCAAGTCC
GCCATGCCCGAAGGCTACGTCCAGGAGCGCACCATCTTCTTCAAGGACGACGGCAACTACAAGACCCGCG
CCGAGGTGAAGTTCGAGGGCGACACCCTGGTGAACCGCATCGAGCTGAAGGGCATCGACTTCAAGGAGGA
CGGCAACATCCTGGGGCACAAGCTGGAGTACAACTACAACAGCCACAACGTCTATATCATGGCCGACAAG
CAGAAGAACGGCATCAAGGTGAACTTCAAGATCCGCCACAACATCGAGGACGGCAGCGTGCAGCTCGCCG
ACCACTACCAGCAGAACACCCCCATCGGCGACGGCCCCGTGCTGCTGCCCGACAACCACTACCTGAGCAC
CCAGTCCGCCCTGAGCAAAGACCCCAACGAGAAGCGCGATCACATGGTCCTGCTGGAGTTCGTGACCGCC
GCCGGGATCACTCTCGGCATGGACGAGCTGTACAAGTAAGAATTCGATATCAAGCTTATCGATAATCAAC
CTCTGGATTACAAAATTTGTGAAAGATTGACTGGTATTCTTAACTATGTTGCTCCTTTTACGCTATGTGG
ATACGCTGCTTTAATGCCTTTGTATCATGCTATTGCTTCCCGTATGGCTTTCATTTTCTCCTCCTTGTAT
AAATCCTGGTTGCTGTCTCTTTATGAGGAGTTGTGGCCCGTTGTCAGGCAACGTGGCGTGGTGTGCACTG
TGTTTGCTGACGCAACCCCCACTGGTTGGGGCATTGCCACCACCTGTCAGCTCCTTTCCGGGACTTTCGC
TTTCCCCCTCCCTATTGCCACGGCGGAACTCATCGCCGCCTGCCTTGCCCGCTGCTGGACAGGGGCTCGG
CTGTTGGGCACTGACAATTCCGTGGTGTTGTCGGGGAAATCATCGTCCTTTCCTTGGCTGCTCGCCTGTG
TTGCCACCTGGATTCTGCGCGGGACGTCCTTCTGCTACGTCCCTTCGGCCCTCAATCCAGCGGACCTTCC
TTCCCGCGGCCTGCTGCCGGCTCTGCGGCCTCTTCCGCGTCTTCGCCTTCGCCCTCAGACGAGTCGGATC
TCCCTTTGGGCCGCCTCCCCGCATCGATACCGTCGACCTCGAGACCTAGAAAAACATGGAGCAATCACAA
GTAGCAATACAGCAGCTACCAATGCTGATTGTGCCTGGCTAGAAGCACAAGAGGAGGAGGAGGTGGGTTT
TCCAGTCACACCTCAGGTACCTTTAAGACCAATGACTTACAAGGCAGCTGTAGATCTTAGCCACTTTTTA
AAAGAAAAGGGGGGACTGGAAGGGCTAATTCACTCCCAACGAAGACAAGATATCCTTGATCTGTGGATCT
ACCACACACAAGGCTACTTCCCTGATTGGCAGAACTACACACCAGGGCCAGGGATCAGATATCCACTGAC
CTTTGGATGGTGCTACAAGCTAGTACCAGTTGAGCAAGAGAAGGTAGAAGAAGCCAATGAAGGAGAGAAC
ACCCGCTTGTTACACCCTGTGAGCCTGCATGGGATGGATGACCCGGAGAGAGAAGTATTAGAGTGGAGGT
TTGACAGCCGCCTAGCATTTCATCACATGGCCCGAGAGCTGCATCCGGACTGTACTGGGTCTCTCTGGTT
AGACCAGATCTGAGCCTGGGAGCTCTCTGGCTAACTAGGGAACCCACTGCTTAAGCCTCAATAAAGCTTG
CCTTGAGTGCTTCAAGTAGTGTGTGCCCGTCTGTTGTGTGACTCTGGTAACTAGAGATCCCTCAGACCCT
TTTAGTCAGTGTGGAAAATCTCTAGCAGGGCCCGTTTAAACCCGCTGATCAGCCTCGACTGTGCCTTCTA
GTTGCCAGCCATCTGTTGTTTGCCCCTCCCCCGTGCCTTCCTTGACCCTGGAAGGTGCCACTCCCACTGT
CCTTTCCTAATAAAATGAGGAAATTGCATCGCATTGTCTGAGTAGGTGTCATTCTATTCTGGGGGGTGGG
GTGGGGCAGGACAGCAAGGGGGAGGATTGGGAAGACAATAGCAGGCATGCTGGGGATGCGGTGGGCTCTA
TGGCTTCTGAGGCGGAAAGAACCAGCTGGGGCTCTAGGGGGTATCCCC
[124 nt withheld, positions 7259-7382]
C
[91 nt withheld, positions 7384-7474]
A
[49 nt withheld, positions 7476-7524]
CCTTTGACGTTGGAGTCCACGTTCTTT
[37 nt withheld, positions 7552-7588]
ACCCTATCTCGGTCTATTCTTTTGATTTATAAGGGATTTTGCCGATTTCGGCCTATTGGTTAAAAAATGA
GCTGATTTAACAAAAATTTAACGCGAATTAATTCTGTGGAATGTGTGTCAGTTAGGGTGTGGAAAGTCCC
CAGGCTCCCCAGCAGGCAGAAGTATGCAAAGCATGCATCTCAATTAGTCAGCAACCAGGTGTGGAAAGTC
CCCAGGCTCCCCAGCAGGCAGAAGTATGCAAAGCATGCATCTCAATTAGTCAGCAACCATAGTCCCGCCC
CTAACTCCGCCCATCCCGCCCCTAACTCCGCCCAGTTCCGCCCATTCTCCGCCCCATGGCTGACTAATTT
TTTTTATTTATGCAGAGGCCGAGGCCGCCTCTGCCTCTGAGCTATTCCAGAAGTAGTGAGGAGGCTTTTT
TGGAGGCCTAGGCTTTTGCAAAAAGCTCCCGGGAGCTTGTATATCCATTTTCGGATCTGATCAGCACGTG
TTGACAATTAATCATCGGCATAGTATATCGGCATAGTATAATACGACAAGGTGAGGAACTAAACCATGGC
CAAGTTGACCAGTGCCGTTCCGGTGCTCACCGCGCGCGACGTCGCCGGAGCGGTCGAGTTCTGGACCGAC
CGGCTCGGGTTCTCCCGGGACTTCGTGGAGGACGACTTCGCCGGTGTGGTCCGGGACGACGTGACCCTGT
TCATCAGCGCGGTCCAGGACCAGGTGGTGCCGGACAACACCCTGGCCTGGGTGTGGGTGCGCGGCCTGGA
CGAGCTGTACGCCGAGTGGTCGGAGGTCGTGTCCACGAACTTCCGGGACGCCTCCGGGCCGGCCATGACC
GAGATCGGCGAGCAGCCGTGGGGGCGGGAGTTCGCCCTGCGCGACCCGGCCGGCAACTGCGTGCACTTCG
TGGCCGAGGAGCAGGACTGACACGTGCTACGAGATTTCGATTCCACCGCCGCCTTCTATGAAAGGTTGGG
CTTCGGAATCGTTTTCCGGGACGCCGGCTGGATGATCCTCCAGCGCGGGGATCTCATGCTGGAGTTCTTC
GCCCACCCCAACTTGTTTATTGCAGCTTATAATGGTTACAAATAAAGCAATAGCATCACAAATTTCACAA
ATAAAGCATTTTTTTCACTGCATTCTAGTTGTGGTTTGTCCAAACTCATCAATGTATCTTATCATGTCTG
TATACCGTCGACCTCTAGCTAGAGCTTGGCGTAATCATGGTCATAGCTGTTTCCTGTGTGAAATTGTTAT
CCGCTCACAATTCCACACAACATACGAGCCGGAAGCATAAAGTGTAAAGCCTGGGGTGCCTAATGAGTGA
GCTAACTCACATTAATTGCGTTGCGCTCACTGCCCGCTTTCCAGTCGGGAAACCTGTCGTGCCAGCTGCA
TTAATGAATCGGCCAACGCGCGGGGAGAGGCGGTTTGCGTATTGGGCGCTCTTCCGCTTCCTCGCTCACT
GACTCGCTGCGCTCGGTCGTTCGGCTGCGGCGAGCGGTATCAGCTCACTCAAAGGCGGTAATACGGTTAT
CCACAGAATCAGGGGATAACGCAGGAAAGAACATGTGAGCAAAAGGCCAGCAAAAGGCCAGGAACCGTAA
AAAGGCCGCGTTGCTGGCGTTTTTCCATAGGCTCCGCCCCCCTGACGAGCATCACAAAAATCGACGCTCA
AGTCAGAGGTGGCGAAACCCGACAGGACTATAAAGATACCAGGCGTTTCCCCCTGGAAGCTCCCTCGTGC
GCTCTCCTGTTCCGACCCTGCCGCTTACCGGATACCTGTCCGCCTTTCTCCCTTCGGGAAGCGTGGCGCT
TTCTCATAGCTCACGCTGTAGGTATCTCAGTTCGGTGTAGGTCGTTCGCTCCAAGCTGGGCTGTGTGCAC
GAACCCCCCGTTCAGCCCGACCGCTGCGCCTTATCCGGTAACTATCGTCTTGAGTCCAACCCGGTAAGAC
ACGACTTATCGCCACTGGCAGCAGCCACTGGTAACAGGATTAGCAGAGCGAGGTATGTAGGCGGTGCTAC
AGAGTTCTTGAAGTGGTGGCCTAACTACGGCTACACTAGAAGAACAGTATTTGGTATCTGCGCTCTGCTG
AAGCCAGTTACCTTCGGAAAAAGAGTTGGTAGCTCTTGATCCGGCAAACAAACCACCGCTGGTAGCGGTG
GTTTTTTTGTTTGCAAGCAGCAGATTACGCGCAGAAAAAAAGGATCTCAAGAAGATCCTTTGATCTTTTC
TACGGGGTCTGACGCTCAGTGGAACGAAAACTCACGTTAAGGGATTTTGGTCATGAGATTATCAAAAAGG
ATCTTCACCTAGATCCTTTTAAATTAAAAATGAAGTTTTAAATCAATCTAAAGTATATATGAGTAAACTT
GGTCTGACAGTTACCAATGCTTAATCAGTGAGGCACCTATCTCAGCGATCTGTCTATTTCGTTCATCCAT
AGTTGCCTGACTCCCCGTCGTGTAGATAACTACGATACGGGAGGGCTTACCATCTGGCCCCAGTGCTGCA
ATGATACCGCGAGACCCACGCTCACCGGCTCCAGATTTATCAGCAATAAACCAGCCAGCCGGAAGGGCCG
AGCGCAGAAGTGGTCCTGCAACTTTATCCGCCTCCATCCAGTCTATTAATTGTTGCCGGGAAGCTAGAGT
AAGTAGTTCGCCAGTTAATAGTTTGCGCAACGTTGTTGCCATTGCTACAGGCATCGTGGTGTCACGCTCG
TCGTTTGGTATGGCTTCATTCAGCTCCGGTTCCCAACGATCAAGGCGAGTTACATGATCCCCCATGTTGT
GCAAAAAAGCGGTTAGCTCCTTCGGTCCTCCGATCGTTGTCAGAAGTAAGTTGGCCGCAGTGTTATCACT
CATGGTTATGGCAGCACTGCATAATTCTCTTACTGTCATGCCATCCGTAAGATGCTTTTCTGTGACTGGT
GAGTACTCAACCAAGTCATTCTGAGAATAGTGTATGCGGCGACCGAGTTGCTCTTGCCCGGCGTCAATAC
GGGATAATACCGCGCCACATAGCAGAACTTTAAAAGTGCTCATCATTGGAAAACGTTCTTCGGGGCGAAA
ACTCTCAAGGATCTTACCGCTGTTGAGATCCAGTTCGATGTAACCCACTCGTGCACCCAACTGATCTTCA
GCATCTTTTACTTTCACCAGCGTTTCTGGGTGAGCAAAAACAGGAAGGCAAAATGCCGCAAAAAAGGGAA
TAAGGGCGACACGGAAATGTTGAATACTCATACTCTTCCTTTTTCAATATTATTGAAGCATTTATCAGGG
TTATTGTCTCATGAGCGGATACATATTTGAATGTATTTAGAAAAATAAACAAATAGGGGTTCCGCGCACA
TTTCCCCGAAAAGTGCCACCTGAC
Features (pLannotate 1.2.2; 32 found; start..end, strand, type, name):
     31..83      -  misc_feature   bom (fragment): basis of mobility region from pBR322
    238..617     +  enhancer       CMV enhancer: human cytomegalovirus immediate early enhancer
    618..817     +  promoter       CMV promoter: human cytomegalovirus (CMV) immediate early promoter
    835..1015    +  LTR            5' LTR (truncated): truncated 5' long terminal repeat (LTR) from HIV-1
   1062..1187    +  misc_feature   HIV-1 Ψ: packaging signal of human immunodeficiency virus type 1
   1171..1534    +  CDS            HIV-1 gag (fragment): gag protein from human immunodeficiency virus 1; gag
   1680..1913    +  misc_feature   RRE: The Rev response element (RRE) of HIV-1 allows for Rev-dependent mRNA export from the nucleus to the cytoplasm.
   2290..2390    +  CDS            Rev (fragment): human immunodeficiency virus 1 (HIV-1) Rev protein; rev; enhances nuclear export of unspliced and incompletely spliced viral mRNAs
   2440..2557    +  misc_feature   cPPT/CTS: central polypurine tract and central termination sequence of HIV-1
   2602..3890    +  promoter       CaMKII promoter: promoter for the mouse calcium/calmodulin-dependent kinase II α subunit
   3906..4853    +  CDS            CheRiff: blue light-activated optogenetic actuator derived from Scherffelia dubia channelrhodopsin (Hochbaum et al., 2014)
   4863..4922    +  CDS            KCNJ2 (fragment): KCNJ2_HUMAN - Also known as IRK1. Experimental evidence at protein level: Swiss-Prot protein existence level 1. Probably participates in establishing action potential waveform and excitability of neuronal and muscle tissues. Inward rectifier potassium channels are characterized by a greater tendency to allow potassium to flow into the cell rather than out of it. Their voltage dependence is regulated by the concentration of extracellular potassium; as external potassium is raised, the voltage range of the channel opening shifts to more positive voltages. The inward rectification is mainly due t
   4921..5639    +  CDS            EGFP (fragment): the original enhanced GFP (Yang et al., 1996) mammalian codon-optimized
   5640..5664    +  misc_feature   MCS (fragment): pBluescript multiple cloning site
   5664..6252    +  misc_feature   WPRE: woodchuck hepatitis virus posttranscriptional regulatory element
   6189..6770    +  CDS            nef (fragment): NEF_HV1H2 - Experimental evidence at protein level: Swiss-Prot protein existence level 1. Extracellular Nef protein targets CD4(+) T-lymphocytes for apoptosis by interacting with CXCR4 surface receptors. From Human immunodeficiency virus type 1 group M subtype B (isolate HXB2) (HIV-1).
   6777..6957    +  LTR            5' LTR (truncated): truncated 5' long terminal repeat (LTR) from HIV-1
   6989..7213    +  polyA_signal   bGH poly(A) signal: bovine growth hormone polyadenylation signal
   7217..7238    +  promoter       SV40 promoter (fragment): SV40 enhancer and early promoter
   7259..7687    +  rep_origin     f1 ori (sequence partly withheld): f1 bacteriophage origin of replication; arrow indicates direction of (+) strand synthesis
   7701..8030    +  promoter       SV40 promoter: SV40 enhancer and early promoter
   8078..8125    +  promoter       EM7 promoter: synthetic bacterial promoter&nbsp
   8144..8518    +  CDS            BleoR: antibiotic-binding protein; Sh ble from Streptoalloteichus hindustanus; confers resistance to bleomycin, phleomycin, and Zeocin™
   8528..8653    +  CDS            ble (fragment): BLE_KLEPN - Experimental evidence at protein level: Swiss-Prot protein existence level 1. Binding protein with a strong affinity to the bleomycin family of antibiotics. Binds to CL990; an antimitotic-antibiotic compound. From Klebsiella pneumoniae.
   8648..8769    +  polyA_signal   SV40 poly(A) signal: SV40 polyadenylation signal
   8840..8862    -  protein_bind   lac operator (fragment): The lac repressor binds to the lac operator to inhibit transcription in E. coli. This inhibition can be relieved by adding lactose or isopropyl-β-D-thiogalactopyranoside (IPTG). lac repressor encoded by lacI
   8866..8896    -  promoter       lac promoter: promoter for the E. coli lac operon
   8911..8932    -  protein_bind   CAP binding site: CAP binding activates transcription in the presence of cAMP. E. coli catabolite activator protein
   8945..9037    -  CDS            lacI (fragment): lac repressor; lacI; The lac repressor binds to the lac operator to inhibit transcription in E. coli. This inhibition can be relieved by adding lactose or isopropyl-β-D-thiogalactopyranoside (IPTG).
   9220..9808    -  rep_origin     ori: high-copy-number ColE1/pMB1/pBR322/pUC origin of replication
   9979..10839   -  CDS            AmpR: β-lactamase; bla; confers resistance to ampicillin, carbenicillin, and related antibiotics
  10840..10944   -  promoter       AmpR promoter: bla
