[The description below was written by a language model from this plasmid's Addgene catalogue record and pLannotate feature annotations shown in this document.]
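Description:
DRH313: FCK-CheRiff-eGFP is an HIV-1-based lentiviral transfer plasmid, built on the FCK(1.3) backbone, for expressing an optogenetic actuator in mammalian neurons. It is about 11 kb and is propagated in E. coli through a high-copy ColE1/pUC-type origin with ampicillin selection (AmpR). The record specifies a recombination-deficient strain, as is usual for plasmids carrying repeated LTR sequences. The backbone also contains an f1 origin and an SV40/EM7-driven BleoR cassette, which could confer Zeocin resistance but lies outside the packaged viral genome.

Viral genomic RNA is transcribed from a CMV enhancer/promoter fused to a truncated 5' LTR. This is followed by the Ψ packaging signal with a partial gag sequence, the RRE for Rev-dependent nuclear export, and the cPPT/CTS element. A truncated 3' LTR and a bGH polyadenylation signal close the unit. Because no intact viral genes are annotated, packaging functions would have to be supplied in trans.

The internal expression cassette uses the mouse CaMKIIα promoter, commonly chosen to bias expression toward excitatory neurons. It drives CheRiff (also called ChR64), a blue-light-gated channelrhodopsin derived from the Scherffelia dubia channelrhodopsin. The feature table places a short KCNJ2 (Kir2.1) fragment after CheRiff, probably a membrane-trafficking motif, and then EGFP. EGFP therefore sits at the C-terminal end of the opsin, although the catalogue field lists the tag as N-terminal. A WPRE downstream boosts transcript stability and expression. According to the record, CheRiff offers improved light sensitivity and minimal photocurrent under red light. This suits it to all-optical electrophysiology, where blue-light stimulation is paired with red-shifted voltage reporters.
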