Addgene plasmid #51693: DRH313: FCK-CheRiff-eGFP
Purpose: Channelrhodopsin with improved sensitivity and minimal red light photocurrent
Depositing lab: Adam Cohen. Depositing organization: Harvard University. Publication: All-optical electrophysiology in mammalian neurons using engineered microbial rhodopsins. Hochbaum DR, Zhao Y, Farhi SL, Klapoetke N, Werley CA, Kapoor V, Zou P, Kralj JM, Maclaurin D, Smedemark-Margulies N, Saulnier JL, Boulting GL, Straub C, Cho YK, Melkonian M, Wong GK, Harrison DJ, Murthy VN, Sabatini BL, Boyden ES, Campbell RE, Cohen AE. Nat Methods. 2014 Aug;11(8):825-33. doi: 10.1038/nmeth.3000. Epub 2014 Jun 22. PubMed 24952910.
Backbone
  Vector backbone: FCK(1.3)
  Backbone manufacturer: Pavel Osten
  Backbone size w/o insert (bp): 9239
  Total vector size (bp): 10973
  Vector type: Mammalian Expression, Lentiviral
Growth in bacteria
  Bacterial resistance: Ampicillin, 100 μg/mL
  Growth temperature: 37°C
  Growth strain: Stbl3
  Growth instructions: Use recombinase-free E. coli (e.g., Invitrogen's Stbl3)
  Copy number: Unknown
Gene/Insert
  Gene/Insert name: CheRiff-eGFP (alt name: ChR64)
  Species: Synthetic
  Insert size (bp): 1734
  Promoter: CaMKIIa
  Tag / fusion protein: eGFP (N terminal on backbone)
  Cloning method: Restriction Enzyme; 5′ cloning site BamHI (not destroyed); 3′ cloning site EcoRI (not destroyed)
  Sequencing primers: 5′ GCTCGTCAATCAAGCTGGTTC
Terms and licenses: Academic/Nonprofit Terms; Industry Terms: Not Available to Industry
How to cite: DRH313: FCK-CheRiff-eGFP was a gift from Adam Cohen (Addgene plasmid # 51693 ; http://n2t.net/addgene:51693 ; RRID:Addgene_51693)
