>Addgene plasmid #51693 | DRH313: FCK-CheRiff-eGFP | addgene partial sequence | sequence record 82203 | WPRE-R 5'-CATAGCGTAAAAGGAGCAACA-3'
AATTTTGTAATCCAGAGGTTGATTATCGATAAGCTTGATATCGAATTCTTACTTGTACAGCTCGTCCATG
CCGAGAGTGATCCCGGCGGCGGTCACGAACTCCAGCAGGACCATGTGATCGCGCTTCTCGTTGGGGTCTT
TGCTCAGGGCGGACTGGGTGCTCAGGTAGTGGTTGTCGGGCAGCAGCACGGGGCCGTCGCCGATGGGGGT
GTTCTGCTGGTAGTGGTCGGCGAGCTGCACGCTGCCGTCCTCGATGTTGTGGCGGATCTTGAAGTTCACC
TTGATGCCGTTCTTCTGCTTGTCGGCCATGATATAGACGTTGTGGCTGTTGTAGTTGTACTCCAGCTTGT
GCCCCAGGATGTTGCCGTCCTCCTTGAAGTCGATGCCCTTCAGCTCGATGCGGTTCACCAGGGTGTCGCC
CTCGAACTTCACCTCGGCGCGGGTCTTGTAGTTGCCGTCGTCCTTGAAGAAGATGGTGCGCTCCTGGACG
TAGCCTTCGGGCATGGCGGACTTGAAGAAGTCGTGCTGCTTCATGTGGTCGGGGTAGCGGCTGAAGCACT
GCACGCCGTAGGTCAGGGTGGTCACGAGGGTGGGCCAGGGCACGGGCAGCTTGCCGGTGGTGCAAATGAA
CTTCAGGGTCAGCTTGCCGTAGGTGGCATCGCCCTCGCCCTCGCCGGACACGCTGAACTTGTGGCCGTTT
ACGTCGCCGTCCAGCTCGACCAGGATGGGCACCACCCCGGTGAACAGCTCCTCGCCCTTGCTCACCACGT
TGATGTCGATCTGGTCCAGGGGGATGTACTCGCCCTCGCTGGTGATCCTGCTCTTGGCGGCCGCCACTTT
ATCTTCCTCTGTCACGAAGGCCAGCACGTCCACCTTGCGTCCCA
