>Addgene plasmid #51693 | DRH313: FCK-CheRiff-eGFP | addgene partial sequence | sequence record 82224 | mCaMKIIapro-F 5'-gcctctttgccccacttaat-3'
GGGGGAGGTAGGAAGAGCGATGATCACTTGTGGACTAAGTTTGTTCGCATCCCCTTCTCCAACCCCCTCA
GTACATCACCCTGGGGGAACAGGGTCCACTTGCTCCTGGGCCCACACAGTCCTGCAGTATTGTGTATATA
AGGCCAGGGCAAAGAGGAGCAGGTTTTAAAGTGAAAGGCAGGCAGGTGTTGGGGAGGCAGTTACCGGGGC
AACGGGAACAGGGCGTTTCGGAGGTGGTTGCCATGGGGACCTGGATGCTGACGAAGGCTCGCGAGGCTGT
GAGCAGCCACAGTGCCCTGCTCAGAAGCCCCAAGCTCGTCAGTCAAGCCGGTTCTCCGTTTGCACTCAGG
AGCACGGGCAGGCGAGTGGCCCCTAGTTCTGGGGGCAGCGGGGGATCCGCCACCATGGGCGGAGCTCCTG
CTCCAGACGCTCACAGCGCCCCACCTGGAAACGATTCTGCCGGAGGCAGTGAGTACCATGCCCCAGCTGG
ATATCAAGTGAATCCACCCTACCACCCCGTGCATGGGTATGAGGAACAGTGCAGCTCCATCTACATCTAC
TATGGGGCCCTGTGGGAGCAGGAAACAGCTAGGGGCTTCCAGTGGTTTGCCGTGTTCCTGTCTGCCCTGT
TTCTGGCTTTCTACGGCTGGCACGCCTATAAGGCCAGCGTGGGATGGGAGGAAGTGTACGTGTGCTCCGT
GGAGCTGATCAAAGTGATTCTGGAGATCTATTTCGAGTTCACCAGTCCTGCTATGCTGTTCCTGTACGGA
GGGAACATTACCCCATGGGCTG
